Addgene plasmid #71630: pJK653
Purpose: Produces Treponema denticola 5-aminoimidazole ribonucleotide carboxylase, Ser38>Thr/Phe79>Trp mutant (TdPurE2-S38T,F79W)
Depositing lab: T. J. Kappock. Depositing organization: Purdue University.
Backbone
  Vector backbone: pET23a
  Backbone size w/o insert (bp): 3666
  Total vector size (bp): 4137
  Vector type: Bacterial Expression
Growth in bacteria
  Bacterial resistance: Ampicillin, 100 μg/mL
  Growth temperature: 37°C
  Growth strain: DH5alpha
  Copy number: High Copy
Gene/Insert
  Gene/Insert name: phosphoribosylaminoimidazole carboxylase (alt names: purE; TDE0687; aminoimidazole ribonucleotide carboxylase)
  Species: Treponema denticola
  Mutation: changes serine-38 to threonine, phenylalanine-79 to tryptophan
  GenBank ID: NP_971299.1
  Promoter: T7
  Cloning method: Restriction Enzyme; 5′ cloning site NdeI (not destroyed); 3′ cloning site EcoRI (not destroyed)
  Sequencing primers: 5′ T7 promoter; 3′ T7 terminator
Terms and licenses: Academic/Nonprofit Terms; Industry Terms: Not Available to Industry
Depositor comments: This protein is based on the one referenced in NCBI WP_002681904.1, which is incorrectly annotated as a N5-carboxyaminoimidazole ribonucleotide mutase. Functional expression studies show that the active form does not possess this activity and it instead has the characteristic reactivity of a class II PurE or 5-aminoimidazole ribonucleotide (AIR) carboxylase
How to cite: pJK653 was a gift from T. J. Kappock (Addgene plasmid # 71630 ; http://n2t.net/addgene:71630 ; RRID:Addgene_71630)
