[The description below was written by a language model from this plasmid's Addgene catalogue record and pLannotate feature annotations shown in this document.]
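Description:
pJK653 is a bacterial expression plasmid built on the pET23a backbone (4,137 bp in total) for producing a double-mutant form of the Treponema denticola PurE enzyme in E. coli. It replicates from a ColE1/pMB1-type origin and is catalogued as high copy. The annotation also detects the pBR322-derived bom region and a rop coding sequence. Selection is by ampicillin through the bla β-lactamase gene under its own promoter. An f1 phage origin is present as well, which allows single-stranded DNA production.

The insert, cloned between retained NdeI and EcoRI sites, is the purE gene (TDE0687) carrying Ser38-to-Thr and Phe79-to-Trp substitutions (TdPurE2-S38T,F79W). It sits downstream of a T7 promoter and the efficient phage T7 gene 10 ribosome binding site and is followed by a T7 terminator, so expression depends on a host that supplies T7 RNA polymerase. The annotated purE coding region ends well before a vector-derived His-tag fragment. Whether that tag is fused to the protein or lies beyond a stop codon is not stated in the record, which lists no tag on the insert.

The depositor notes that the parent protein is misannotated in a database entry as an N5-carboxyaminoimidazole ribonucleotide mutase. Functional studies instead show the reactivity of a class II PurE, a 5-aminoimidazole ribonucleotide (AIR) carboxylase that reversibly converts AIR and CO2 to CAIR. The plasmid therefore serves to make recombinant mutant enzyme, presumably for studying the roles of these two residues, although the record does not spell out the specific experiments.
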