Features (pLannotate 1.2.2; 13 found; start..end, strand, type, name):
     12..467     +  rep_origin     f1 ori (sequence partly withheld): f1 bacteriophage origin of replication; arrow indicates direction of (+) strand synthesis
    494..598     +  promoter       AmpR promoter: bla
    599..1459    +  CDS            AmpR: β-lactamase; bla; confers resistance to ampicillin, carbenicillin, and related antibiotics
   1630..2218    +  rep_origin     ori: high-copy-number ColE1/pMB1/pBR322/pUC origin of replication
   2404..2546    -  misc_feature   bom: basis of mobility region from pBR322
   2648..2839    -  CDS            rop: Rop protein, which maintains plasmids at low copy number; rop
   2856..3236    +  CDS            YPB1_ECOLX: Protein predicted: Swiss-Prot protein existence level 4. From Escherichia coli.
   3348..3366    +  promoter       T7 promoter: promoter for bacteriophage T7 RNA polymerase
   3398..3420    +  RBS            RBS: efficient ribosome binding site from bacteriophage T7 gene 10 (Olins and Rangwala, 1989)
   3428..3904    +  CDS            purE: PURE_TREDE - Experimental evidence at protein level: Swiss-Prot protein existence level 1. Catalyzes the reversible conversion of 5-aminoimidazole ribonucleotide (AIR) and CO(2) to 4-carboxy-5-aminoimidazole ribonucleotide (CAIR). Does not accept N5-carboxyaminoimidazole ribonucleotide (N5-CAIR) as a substrate. From Treponema denticola (strain ATCC 35405 / DSM 14222 / CIP 103919 / JCM 8153 / KCTC 15104).
   3981..3998    +  CDS            9xHis (fragment): 9xHis affinity tag
   4008..4057    +  CDS            SET1 (fragment): solubility-enhancement tag derived from T7 phage gene 10B
   4065..4112    +  terminator     T7 terminator: transcription terminator for bacteriophage T7 RNA polymerase
>Addgene plasmid #71630 | pJK653 | depositor full sequence | sequence record 131649 | pJK653 sequence 4137 bps
TGGCGAATGGG
[124 nt withheld, positions 12-135]
C
[91 nt withheld, positions 137-227]
A
[49 nt withheld, positions 229-277]
CCTTTGACGTTGGAGTCCACGTTCTTT
[37 nt withheld, positions 305-341]
ACCCTATCTCGGTCTATTCTTTTGATTTATAAGGGATTTTGCCGATTTCGGCCTATTGGTTAAAAAATGA
GCTGATTTAACAAAAATTTAACGCGAATTTTAACAAAATATTAACGTTTACAATTTCAGGTGGCACTTTT
CGGGGAAATGTGCGCGGAACCCCTATTTGTTTATTTTTCTAAATACATTCAAATATGTATCCGCTCATGA
GACAATAACCCTGATAAATGCTTCAATAATATTGAAAAAGGAAGAGTATGAGTATTCAACATTTCCGTGT
CGCCCTTATTCCCTTTTTTGCGGCATTTTGCCTTCCTGTTTTTGCTCACCCAGAAACGCTGGTGAAAGTA
AAAGATGCTGAAGATCAGTTGGGTGCACGAGTGGGTTACATCGAACTGGATCTCAACAGCGGTAAGATCC
TTGAGAGTTTTCGCCCCGAAGAACGTTTTCCAATGATGAGCACTTTTAAAGTTCTGCTATGTGGCGCGGT
ATTATCCCGTATTGACGCCGGGCAAGAGCAACTCGGTCGCCGCATACACTATTCTCAGAATGACTTGGTT
GAGTACTCACCAGTCACAGAAAAGCATCTTACGGATGGCATGACAGTAAGAGAATTATGCAGTGCTGCCA
TAACCATGAGTGATAACACTGCGGCCAACTTACTTCTGACAACGATCGGAGGACCGAAGGAGCTAACCGC
TTTTTTGCACAACATGGGGGATCATGTAACTCGCCTTGATCGTTGGGAACCGGAGCTGAATGAAGCCATA
CCAAACGACGAGCGTGACACCACGATGCCTGCAGCAATGGCAACAACGTTGCGCAAACTATTAACTGGCG
AACTACTTACTCTAGCTTCCCGGCAACAATTAATAGACTGGATGGAGGCGGATAAAGTTGCAGGACCACT
TCTGCGCTCGGCCCTTCCGGCTGGCTGGTTTATTGCTGATAAATCTGGAGCCGGTGAGCGTGGGTCTCGC
GGTATCATTGCAGCACTGGGGCCAGATGGTAAGCCCTCCCGTATCGTAGTTATCTACACGACGGGGAGTC
AGGCAACTATGGATGAACGAAATAGACAGATCGCTGAGATAGGTGCCTCACTGATTAAGCATTGGTAACT
GTCAGACCAAGTTTACTCATATATACTTTAGATTGATTTAAAACTTCATTTTTAATTTAAAAGGATCTAG
GTGAAGATCCTTTTTGATAATCTCATGACCAAAATCCCTTAACGTGAGTTTTCGTTCCACTGAGCGTCAG
ACCCCGTAGAAAAGATCAAAGGATCTTCTTGAGATCCTTTTTTTCTGCGCGTAATCTGCTGCTTGCAAAC
AAAAAAACCACCGCTACCAGCGGTGGTTTGTTTGCCGGATCAAGAGCTACCAACTCTTTTTCCGAAGGTA
ACTGGCTTCAGCAGAGCGCAGATACCAAATACTGTCCTTCTAGTGTAGCCGTAGTTAGGCCACCACTTCA
AGAACTCTGTAGCACCGCCTACATACCTCGCTCTGCTAATCCTGTTACCAGTGGCTGCTGCCAGTGGCGA
TAAGTCGTGTCTTACCGGGTTGGACTCAAGACGATAGTTACCGGATAAGGCGCAGCGGTCGGGCTGAACG
GGGGGTTCGTGCACACAGCCCAGCTTGGAGCGAACGACCTACACCGAACTGAGATACCTACAGCGTGAGC
TATGAGAAAGCGCCACGCTTCCCGAAGGGAGAAAGGCGGACAGGTATCCGGTAAGCGGCAGGGTCGGAAC
AGGAGAGCGCACGAGGGAGCTTCCAGGGGGAAACGCCTGGTATCTTTATAGTCCTGTCGGGTTTCGCCAC
CTCTGACTTGAGCGTCGATTTTTGTGATGCTCGTCAGGGGGGCGGAGCCTATGGAAAAACGCCAGCAACG
CGGCCTTTTTACGGTTCCTGGCCTTTTGCTGGCCTTTTGCTCACATGTTCTTTCCTGCGTTATCCCCTGA
TTCTGTGGATAACCGTATTACCGCCTTTGAGTGAGCTGATACCGCTCGCCGCAGCCGAACGACCGAGCGC
AGCGAGTCAGTGAGCGAGGAAGCGGAAGAGCGCCTGATGCGGTATTTTCTCCTTACGCATCTGTGCGGTA
TTTCACACCGCATATATGGTGCACTCTCAGTACAATCTGCTCTGATGCCGCATAGTTAAGCCAGTATACA
CTCCGCTATCGCTACGTGACTGGGTCATGGCTGCGCCCCGACACCCGCCAACACCCGCTGACGCGCCCTG
ACGGGCTTGTCTGCTCCCGGCATCCGCTTACAGACAAGCTGTGACCGTCTCCGGGAGCTGCATGTGTCAG
AGGTTTTCACCGTCATCACCGAAACGCGCGAGGCAGCTGCGGTAAAGCTCATCAGCGTGGTCGTGAAGCG
ATTCACAGATGTCTGCCTGTTCATCCGCGTCCAGCTCGTTGAGTTTCTCCAGAAGCGTTAATGTCTGGCT
TCTGATAAAGCGGGCCATGTTAAGGGCGGTTTTTTCCTGTTTGGTCACTGATGCCTCCGTGTAAGGGGGA
TTTCTGTTCATGGGGGTAATGATACCGATGAAACGAGAGAGGATGCTCACGATACGGGTTACTGATGATG
AACATGCCCGGTTACTGGAACGTTGTGAGGGTAAACAACTGGCGGTATGGATGCGGCGGGACCAGAGAAA
AATCACTCAGGGTCAATGCCAGCGCTTCGTTAATACAGATGTAGGTGTTCCACAGGGTAGCCAGCAGCAT
CCTGCGATGCAGATCCGGAACATAATGGTGCAGGGCGCTGACTTCCGCGTTTCCAGACTTTACGAAACAC
GGAAACCGAAGACCATTCATGTTGTTGCTCAGGTCGCAGACGTTTTGCAGCAGCAGTCGCTTCACGTTCG
CTCGCGTATCGGTGATTCATTCTGCTAACCAGTAAGGCAACCCCGCCAGCCTAGCCGGGTCCTCAACGAC
AGGAGCACGATCATGCGCACCCGTGGCCAGGACCCAACGCTGCCCGAGATCTCGATCCCGCGAAATTAAT
ACGACTCACTATAGGGAGACCACAACGGTTTCCCTCTAGAAATAATTTTGTTTAACTTTAAGAAGGAGAT
ATACATATGCGTCCGCTGGTGATTATCCTTATGGGCAGCAGTTCAGATATGGGTCACGCCGAGAAAATTG
CGTCTGAATTGAAAACTTTTGGTATTGAGTATGCCATTCGCATCGGTACCGCGCATAAAACAGCGGAGCA
TGTAGTGTCTATGCTGAAAGAATATGAAGCTTTGGACCGTCCTAAACTGTACATCACGATCGCTGGGCGT
AGTAACGCTTTATCAGGCTTTGTTGATGGCTGGGTCAAAGGTGCAACCATTGCCTGCCCACCGCCAAGCG
ATAGCTTCGCCGGCGCCGACATTTATTCTTCGTTACGGATGCCGAGCGGGATTAGTCCGGCACTGGTTCT
TGAACCGAAAAATGCGGCACTCCTGGCGGCTCGTATTTTTTCACTGTACGATAAAGAAATCGCAGATTCG
GTCAAATCCTATATGGAATCCAATGCGCAGAAAATTATCGAAGACGATTCGAAACTGAAACGCTGAATTC
AGCGTTTCAGTTTCTTGTCGACGGAGCTCGAATTCGAGCTCCGTCGACAAGCTTGCGGCCGCACTCGAGC
ACCACCACCACCACCACTGAGATCCGGCTGCTAACAAAGCCCGAAAGGAAGCTGAGTTGGCTGCTGCCAC
CGCTGAGCAATAACTAGCATAACCCCTTGGGGCCTCTAAACGGGTCTTGAGGGGTTTTTTGCTGAAAGGA
GGAACTATATCCGGAT
