>Addgene plasmid #71630 | pJK653 | addgene partial sequence | sequence record 134262 | T7 5'-TAATACGACTCACTATAGGG-3'
AATAATTTTGTTTAACTTTAAGAAGGAGATATACATATGCGTCCGCTGGTGATTATCCTTATGGGCAGCA
GTTCAGATATGGGTCACGCCGAGAAAATTGCGTCTGAATTGAAAACTTTTGGTATTGAGTATGCCATTCG
CATCGGTACCGCGCATAAAACAGCGGAGCATGTAGTGTCTATGCTGAAAGAATATGAAGCTTTGGACCGT
CCTAAACTGTACATCACGATCGCTGGGCGTAGTAACGCTTTATCAGGCTTTGTTGATGGCTGGGTCAAAG
GTGCAACCATTGCCTGCCCACCGCCAAGCGATAGCTTCGCCGGCGCCGACATTTATTCTTCGTTACGGAT
GCCGAGCGGGATTAGTCCGGCACTGGTTCTTGAACCGAAAAATGCGGCACTCCTGGCGGCTCGTATTTTT
TCACTGTACGATAAAGAAATCGCAGATTCGGTCAAATCCTATATGGAATCCAATGCGCAGAAAATTATCG
AAGACGATTCGAAACTGAAACGCTGAATTCAGCGTTTCAGTTTCTTGTCGACGGAGCTCGAATTCGAGCT
CCGTCGACAAGCTTGCGGCCGCACTCGAGCACCACCACCACCACCACTGAGATCCGGCTGCTAACAAAGC
CCGAAAGGAAGCTGAGTTGGCTGCTGCCACCGCTGAGCAATAACTAGCATAACCCCTTGGGGCCTCTAAA
CGGGTCTTGAGGGGTTTTTTGCTGAAAGGAGGAACTATATCCGGATTGGCGAATGGG
[124 nt withheld, positions 758-881]
C
[68 nt withheld, positions 883-950]
