>Addgene plasmid #71630 | pJK653 | addgene partial sequence | sequence record 134303 | T7term 5'-GCTAGTTATTGCTCAGCGG-3'
TTTCGGGCTTTGTTAGCAGCCGGATCTCAGTGGTGGTGGTGGTGGTGCTCGAGTGCGGCCGCAAGCTTGT
CGACGGAGCTCGAATTCGAGCTCCGTCGACAAGAAACTGAAACGCTGAATTCAGCGTTTCAGTTTCGAAT
CGTCTTCGATAATTTTCTGCGCATTGGATTCCATATAGGATTTGACCGAATCTGCGATTTCTTTATCGTA
CAGTGAAAAAATACGAGCCGCCAGGAGTGCCGCATTTTTCGGTTCAAGAACCAGTGCCGGACTAATCCCG
CTCGGCATCCGTAACGAAGAATAAATGTCGGCGCCGGCGAAGCTATCGCTTGGCGGTGGGCAGGCAATGG
TTGCACCTTTGACCCAGCCATCAACAAAGCCTGATAAAGCGTTACTACGCCCAGCGATCGTGATGTACAG
TTTAGGACGGTCCAAAGCTTCATATTCTTTCAGCATAGACACTACATGCTCCGCTGTTTTATGCGCGGTA
CCGATGCGAATGGCATACTCAATACCAAAAGTTTTCAATTCAGACGCAATTTTCTCGGCGTGACCCATAT
CTGAACTGCTGCCCATAAGGATAATCACCAGCGGACGCATATGTATATCTCCTTCTTAAAGTTAAACAAA
ATTATTTCTAGAGGGAAACCGTTGTGGTCTCCCTATAGTGAGTCGTATTAATTTCGCGGGATCGAGATCT
CGGGCAGCGTTGGGTCCTGGCCACGGGTGCGCATGATCGTGCTCCTGTCGTTGAGGACCCGGCTAGGCTG
GCGGGGTTGCCTTACTGGTTAGCAGAATGAATCACCGATACGCGAGCGAACGTGAAGCGACTGCTGCTGC
AAAACGTCTGCGACCTGAGCAACAACATGAATGGTCTTCGGTTTCCGTGTTTCGTAAAGTCTGGAAACGC
GGAAGTCAGCGCCCTGCACCATTATGTTCCGGATCTGCATCGCAGGATGCTGCTGGCTACCCTGTGGAAC
ACCTACATCTGTATTAACGAAGCGCTGGCATTGACCCTGAGTGATTTTTCTCTGGTCCCGCCGCATCCAT
ACCGCCAGTTGTTTACCCTCACAACG
